Addgene plasmid #194415: LT1_75_Donor_Tag_RPL13A-mTurq2
Purpose: Plasmid for genome integration of mTurquoise2 CDS to tag native RPL13A for biosensors RibPro and UPRpro
Depositing lab: Lisbeth Olsson. Depositing organization: Chalmers University of Technology. Publication: ScEnSor Kit for Saccharomyces cerevisiae Engineering and Biosensor-Driven Investigation of the Intracellular Environment. Torello Pianale L, Olsson L. ACS Synth Biol. 2023 Aug 8. doi: 10.1021/acssynbio.3c00124. PubMed 37552581.
Backbone
  Vector backbone: MoClo YTK
  Vector type: Yeast Expression, Synthetic Biology ; Used as donor DNA in genome integration after linearisation with NotI
Growth in bacteria
  Bacterial resistance: Ampicillin, 100 μg/mL
  Growth temperature: 37°C
  Growth strain: DH5alpha
  Copy number: High Copy
Gene/Insert
  Gene/Insert name: mTurquoise2 CDS
  Species: S. cerevisiae (budding yeast), Synthetic
  Mutation: NA
  Cloning method: Restriction Enzyme; 5′ cloning site BsaI (destroyed during cloning); 3′ cloning site BsaI (destroyed during cloning)
Resource information
  A portion of this plasmid was derived from a plasmid made by: Sequence for mTurquoise2 obtained from Addgene plasmid #65139
Terms and licenses: Academic/Nonprofit Terms; Industry Terms: Not Available to Industry
How to cite: LT1_75_Donor_Tag_RPL13A-mTurq2 was a gift from Lisbeth Olsson (Addgene plasmid # 194415 ; http://n2t.net/addgene:194415 ; RRID:Addgene_194415)
