[The description below was written by a language model from this plasmid's Addgene catalogue record and pLannotate feature annotations shown in this document.]
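Description:
LT1_75_Donor_Tag_RPL13A-mTurq2 is a small (about 2.8 kb) donor plasmid built in the MoClo Yeast Toolkit (YTK) framework by BsaI Golden Gate assembly, with the BsaI sites destroyed during cloning. It is not a replicating yeast expression vector. The annotated backbone contains only bacterial maintenance elements: a high-copy ColE1/pUC-type origin and an ampicillin resistance gene (β-lactamase) driven by its own bla promoter. No yeast origin, centromere or yeast selection marker appears in the feature table. The plasmid is propagated in E. coli and then linearised with NotI to release DNA that serves as a repair template for genome integration in Saccharomyces cerevisiae.

The payload is a short fragment of the RPL13A coding sequence (about 120 nt), followed a few bases downstream on the same strand by the complete mTurquoise2 coding sequence, a monomeric, fast-maturing cyan fluorescent protein derived from Aequorea victoria. This layout is consistent with the RPL13A fragment acting as the upstream homology arm, so that mTurquoise2 becomes fused to the C-terminal end of the native ribosomal protein. About 100 nt of unannotated sequence follows the fluorescent protein and may supply the downstream homology, though the record does not say so. No promoter or terminator is annotated for the insert, which fits a design in which expression depends on the endogenous RPL13A locus.

According to the record, the tagged RPL13A is a component of the RibPro and UPRpro biosensors of the ScEnSor kit, which is used for biosensor-driven investigation of the intracellular environment in yeast. The record does not state how integrants are selected or whether a nuclease is used to aid integration.
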