Features (pLannotate 1.2.2; 5 found; start..end, strand, type, name):
    109..969     -  CDS            AmpR: β-lactamase; bla; confers resistance to ampicillin, carbenicillin, and related antibiotics
    970..1074    -  promoter       AmpR promoter: bla
   1177..1765    +  rep_origin     ori: high-copy-number ColE1/pMB1/pBR322/pUC origin of replication
   1856..1975    +  CDS            RPL13A (fragment): RL13A_YEAST - Experimental evidence at protein level: Swiss-Prot protein existence level 1. Component of the ribosome, a large ribonucleoprotein complex responsible for the synthesis of proteins in the cell. The small ribosomal subunit (SSU) binds messenger RNAs (mRNAs) and translates the encoded message by selecting cognate aminoacyl-transfer RNA (tRNA) molecules. The large subunit (LSU) contains the ribosomal catalytic site termed the peptidyl transferase center (PTC), which catalyzes the formation of peptide bonds, thereby polymerizing the amino acids delivered by tRNAs into a polypeptide c
   1982..2695    +  CDS            mTurquoise2: mTurquoise2 is a basic (constitutively fluorescent) cyan fluorescent protein published in 2012, derived from Aequorea victoria. It is reported to be a rapidly-maturing monomer with very low acid sensitivity.
>Addgene plasmid #194415 | LT1_75_Donor_Tag_RPL13A-mTurq2 | addgene full sequence | sequence record 383059 | Addgene NGS Result
ATCCGAGCGGCCGCGATTATCAAAAAGGATCTTCACCTAGATCCTTTTAAATTAAAAATGAAGTTTTAAA
TCAATCTAAAGTATATATGAGTAAACTTGGTCTGACAGTTACCAATGCTTAATCAGTGAGGCACCTATCT
CAGCGATCTGTCTATTTCGTTCATCCATAGTTGCCTGACTCCCCGTCGTGTAGATAACTACGATACGGGA
GGGCTTACCATCTGGCCCCAGTGCTGCAATGATACCGCGGGACCCACGCTCACCGGCTCCAGATTTATCA
GCAATAAACCAGCCAGCCGGAAGGGCCGAGCGCAGAAGTGGTCCTGCAACTTTATCCGCCTCCATCCAGT
CTATTAATTGTTGCCGGGAAGCTAGAGTAAGTAGTTCGCCAGTTAATAGTTTGCGCAACGTTGTTGCCAT
TGCTACAGGCATCGTGGTGTCACGCTCGTCGTTTGGTATGGCTTCATTCAGCTCCGGTTCCCAACGATCA
AGGCGAGTTACATGATCCCCCATGTTGTGCAAAAAAGCGGTTAGCTCCTTCGGTCCTCCGATCGTTGTCA
GAAGTAAGTTGGCCGCAGTGTTATCACTCATGGTTATGGCAGCACTGCATAATTCTCTTACTGTCATGCC
ATCCGTAAGATGCTTTTCTGTGACTGGTGAGTACTCAACCAAGTCATTCTGAGAATAGTGTATGCGGCGA
CCGAGTTGCTCTTGCCCGGCGTCAATACGGGATAATACCGCGCCACATAGCAGAACTTTAAAAGTGCTCA
TCATTGGAAAACGTTCTTCGGGGCGAAAACTCTCAAGGATCTTACCGCTGTTGAGATCCAGTTCGATGTA
ACCCACTCGTGCACCCAACTGATCTTCAGCATCTTTTACTTTCACCAGCGTTTCTGGGTGAGCAAAAACA
GGAAGGCAAAATGCCGCAAAAAAGGGAATAAGGGCGACACGGAAATGTTGAATACTCATACTCTTCCTTT
TTCAATATTATTGAAGCATTTATCAGGGTTATTGTCTCATGAGCGGATACATATTTGAATGTATTTAGAA
AAATAAACAAATAGGGGTTCCGCGCACATTTCCCCGAAAAGTGCCACCTGTCATGACCAAAATCCCTTAA
CGTGAGTTTTCGTTCCACTGAGCGTCAGACCCCGTAGAAAAGATCAAAGGATCTTCTTGAGATCCTTTTT
TTCTGCGCGTAATCTGCTGCTTGCAAACAAAAAAACCACCGCTACCAGCGGTGGTTTGTTTGCCGGATCA
AGAGCTACCAACTCTTTTTCCGAAGGTAACTGGCTTCAGCAGAGCGCAGATACCAAATACTGTTCTTCTA
GTGTAGCCGTAGTTAGGCCACCACTTCAAGAACTCTGTAGCACCGCCTACATACCTCGCTCTGCTAATCC
TGTTACCAGTGGCTGCTGCCAGTGGCGATAAGTCGTGTCTTACCGGGTTGGACTCAAGACGATAGTTACC
GGATAAGGCGCAGCGGTCGGGCTGAACGGGGGGTTCGTGCACACAGCCCAGCTTGGAGCGAACGACCTAC
ACCGAACTGAGATACCTACAGCGTGAGCTATGAGAAAGCGCCACGCTTCCCGAAGGGAGAAAGGCGGACA
GGTATCCGGTAAGCGGCAGGGTCGGAACAGGAGAGCGCACGAGGGAGCTTCCAGGGGGAAACGCCTGGTA
TCTTTATAGTCCTGTCGGGTTTCGCCACCTCTGACTTGAGCGTCGATTTTTGTGATGCTCGTCAGGGGGG
CGGAGCCTATGGAAAAACGCCAGCAACGCGGCCTTTTTACGGTTCCTGGCCTTTTGCTGGCCTTTTGCTC
ACATGTTCTTTCCTGCGTTATCCCCTGATTCTGTGGATAACCGTGCGGCCGCCAATTTTCAGAACCTTAG
ATTAGCCAGATCTGAGAAGAAATTCAGAGGTATCAGAGAAAAGAGAGCTAGAGAAAAGGCTGAAGCTGAA
GCTGAAAAGAAGAAAGGATCCGTTTCTAAAGGTGAAGAATTATTCACTGGTGTTGTCCCAATTTTGGTTG
AATTAGATGGTGATGTTAATGGTCACAAATTTTCTGTCTCCGGTGAAGGTGAAGGTGATGCTACTTACGG
TAAATTGACCTTAAAATTTATTTGTACTACTGGTAAATTGCCAGTTCCATGGCCAACCTTAGTCACTACT
TTATCTTGGGGTGTTCAATGTTTTGCAAGATACCCAGATCATATGAAACAACATGACTTTTTCAAGTCTG
CCATGCCAGAAGGTTATGTTCAAGAAAGAACTATTTTTTTCAAAGATGACGGTAACTACAAGACCAGAGC
TGAAGTCAAGTTTGAAGGTGATACCTTAGTTAATAGAATCGAATTAAAAGGTATTGATTTTAAAGAAGAT
GGTAACATTTTAGGTCACAAATTGGAATACAATTATTTCTCTGACAATGTTTACATCACTGCTGACAAAC
AAAAGAATGGTATCAAAGCTAACTTCAAAATTAGACACAACATTGAAGATGGTGGTGTTCAATTAGCTGA
CCATTATCAACAAAATACTCCAATTGGTGATGGTCCAGTCTTGTTACCAGACAACCATTACTTATCCACT
CAATCTAAGTTATCCAAAGATCCAAACGAAAAGAGGGACCACATGGTCTTGTTAGAATTTGTTACTGCTG
CTGGTATTACCTTGGGTATGGATGAATTGTACAAATAAATCTGTTCAATTTCATAAATAATATATATGTA
CAATGTATAAACGGGAAGCCATCACTTATAATTTATCATTTCCTTAACTTTATAGTCTGGGTGAGA
